>Addgene plasmid #59847 | pJK_proK16_eGFP | depositor full sequence | sequence record 95481 | pJK_proK16_eGFP sequence 4296 bps
TGGCGAATGGG
[124 nt withheld, positions 12-135]
C
[91 nt withheld, positions 137-227]
A
[49 nt withheld, positions 229-277]
CCTTTGACGTTGGAGTCCACGTTCTTT
[37 nt withheld, positions 305-341]
ACCCTATCTCGGTCTATTCTTTTGATTTATAAGGGATTTTGCCGATTTCGGCCTATTGGTTAAAAAATGA
GCTGATTTAACAAAAATTTAACGCGAATTTTAACAAAATATTAACGTTTACAATTTCAGGTGGCACTTTT
CGGGGAAATGTGCGCGGAACCCCTATTTGTTTATTTTTCTAAATACATTCAAATATGTATCCGCTCATGA
ATTAATTCTTACCAATGCTTAATCAGTGAGGCACCTATCTCAGCGATCTGTCTATTTCGTTCATCCATAG
TTGCCTGACTCCCCGTCGTGTAGATAACTACGATACGGGAGGGCTTACCATCTGGCCCCAGTGCTGCAAT
GATACCGCGAGACCCACGCTCACCGGCTCCAGATTTATCAGCAATAAACCAGCCAGCCGGAAGGGCCGAG
CGCAGAAGTGGTCCTGCAACTTTATCCGCCTCCATCCAGTCTATTAATTGTTGCCGGGAAGCTAGAGTAA
GTAGTTCGCCAGTTAATAGTTTGCGCAACGTTGTTGCCATTGCTGCAGGCATCGTGGTGTCACGCTCGTC
GTTTGGTATGGCTTCATTCAGCTCCGGTTCCCAACGATCAAGGCGAGTTACATGATCCCCCATGTTGTGC
AAAAAAGCGGTTAGCTCCTTCGGTCCTCCGATCGTTGTCAGAAGTAAGTTGGCCGCAGTGTTATCACTCA
TGGTTATGGCAGCACTGCATAATTCTCTTACTGTCATGCCATCCGTAAGATGCTTTTCTGTGACTGGTGA
GTACTCAACCAAGTCATTCTGAGAATAGTGTATGCGGCGACCGAGTTGCTCTTGCCCGGCGTCAATACGG
GATAATACCGCGCCACATAGCAGAACTTTAAAAGTGCTCATCATTGGAAAACGTTCTTCGGGGCGAAAAC
TCTCAAGGATCTTACCGCTGTTGAGATCCAGTTCGATGTAACCCACTCGTGCACCCAACTGATCTTCAGC
ATCTTTTACTTTCACCAGCGTTTCTGGGTGAGCAAAAACAGGAAGGCAAAATGCCGCAAAAAAGGGAATA
AGGGCGACACGGAAATGTTGAATACTCATAACACCCCTTGTATTACTGTTTATGTAAGCAGACAGTTTTA
TTGTTCATGACCAAAATCCCTTAACGTGAGTTTTCGTTCCACTGAGCGTCAGACCCCGTAGAAAAGATCA
AAGGATCTTCTTGAGATCCTTTTTTTCTGCGCGTAATCTGCTGCTTGCAAACAAAAAAACCACCGCTACC
AGCGGTGGTTTGTTTGCCGGATCAAGAGCTACCAACTCTTTTTCCGAAGGTAACTGGCTTCAGCAGAGCG
CAGATACCAAATACTGTCCTTCTAGTGTAGCCGTAGTTAGGCCACCACTTCAAGAACTCTGTAGCACCGC
CTACATACCTCGCTCTGCTAATCCTGTTACCAGTGGCTGCTGCCAGTGGCGATAAGTCGTGTCTTACCGG
GTTGGACTCAAGACGATAGTTACCGGATAAGGCGCAGCGGTCGGGCTGAACGGGGGGTTCGTGCACACAG
CCCAGCTTGGAGCGAACGACCTACACCGAACTGAGATACCTACAGCGTGAGCTATGAGAAAGCGCCACGC
TTCCCGAAGGGAGAAAGGCGGACAGGTATCCGGTAAGCGGCAGGGTCGGAACAGGAGAGCGCACGAGGGA
GCTTCCAGGGGGAAACGCCTGGTATCTTTATAGTCCTGTCGGGTTTCGCCACCTCTGACTTGAGCGTCGA
TTTTTGTGATGCTCGTCAGGGGGGCGGAGCCTATGGAAAAACGCCAGCAACGCGGCCTTTTTACGGTTCC
TGGCCTTTTGCTGGCCTTTTGCTCACATGTTCTTTCCTGCGTTATCCCCTGATTCTGTGGATAACCGTAT
TACCGCCTTTGAGTGAGCTGATACCGCTCGCCGCAGCCGAACGACCGAGCGCAGCGAGTCAGTGAGCGAG
GAAGCGGAAGAGCGCCTGATGCGGTATTTTCTCCTTACGCATCTGTGCGGTATTTCACACCGCATATATG
GTGCACTCTCAGTACAATCTGCTCTGATGCCGCATAGTTAAGCCAGTATACACTCCGCTATCGCTACGTG
ACTGGGTCATGGCTGCGCCCCGACACCCGCCAACACCCGCTGACGCGCCCTGACGGGCTTGTCTGCTCCC
GGCATCCGCTTACAGACAAGCTGTGACCGTCTCCGGGAGCTGCATGTGTCAGAGGTTTTCACCGTCATCA
CCGAAACGCGCGAGGCAGCTGCGGTAAAGCTCATCAGCGTGGTCGTGAAGCGATTCACAGATGTCTGCCT
GTTCATCCGCGTCCAGCTCGTTGAGTTTCTCCAGAAGCGTTAATGTCTGGCTTCTGATAAAGCGGGCCAT
GTTAAGGGCGGTTTTTTCCTGTTTGGTCACTGATGCCTCCGTGTAAGGGGGATTTCTGTTCATGGGGGTA
ATGATACCGATGAAACGAGAGAGGATGCTCACGATACGGGTTACTGATGATGAACATGCCCGGTTACTGG
AACGTTGTGAGGGTAAACAACTGGCGGTATGGATGCGGCGGGACCAGAGAAAAATCACTCAGGGTCAATG
CCAGCGCTTCGTTAATACAGATGTAGGTGTTCCACAGGGTAGCCAGCAGCATCCTGCGATGCAGATCCGG
AACATAATGGTGCAGGGCGCTGACTTCCGCGTTTCCAGACTTTACGAAACACGGAAACCGAAGACCATTC
ATGTTGTTGCTCAGGTCGCAGACGTTTTGCAGCAGCAGTCGCTTCACGTTCGCTCGCGTATCGGTGATTC
ATTCTGCTAACCAGTAAGGCAACCCCGCCAGCCTAGCCGGGTCCTCAACGACAGGAGCACGATCATGCGC
ACCCGTGGGGCCGCCATGCCGGCCACAGCTAACACCACGTCGTCCCTATCTGCTGCCCTAGGTCTATGAG
TGGTTGCTGGATAACTTTTCGGGCATGCATAAGGCTCGTAATATATATTCAGGGAGACCACAACGGTTTC
CCTCTACAAATAATTTTGTTTAACTTTCTAGAAATAATTTTGTTTAACTTTAAGAAGGAGATATACATAT
GCGTAAAGGAGAAGAACTTTTCACTGGAGTTGTCCCAATTCTTGTTGAATTAGATGGTGATGTTAATGGG
CACAAATTTTCTGTCAGTGGAGAGGGTGAAGGTGATGCAACATACGGAAAACTTACCCTTAAATTTATTT
GCACTACTGGAAAACTACCTGTTCCATGGCCAACACTTGTCACTACTTTCGGTTATGGTGTTCAATGCTT
TGCGAGATACCCAGATCATATGAAACAGCATGACTTTTTCAAGAGTGCCATGCCCGAAGGTTATGTACAG
GAAAGAACTATATTTTTCAAAGATGACGGGAACTACAAGACACGTGCTGAAGTCAAGTTTGAAGGTGATA
CCCTTGTTAATAGAATCGAGTTAAAAGGTATTGATTTTAAAGAAGATGGAAACATTCTTGGACACAAATT
GGAATACAACTATAACTCACACAATGTATACATCATGGCAGACAAACAAAAGAATGGAATCAAAGTTAAC
TTCAAAATTAGACACAACATTGAAGATGGAAGCGTTCAACTAGCAGACCATTATCAACAAAATACTCCAA
TTGGCGATGGCCCTGTCCTTTTACCAGACAACCATTACCTGTCCACACAATCTGCCCTTTCGAAAGATCC
CAACGAAAAGAGAGACCACATGGTCCTTCTTGAGTTTGTAACAGCTGCTGGGATTACACATGGCATGGAT
GAACTATACAAACTCGAGCACCACCACCACCACCACTGAGATCCGGCTGCTAACAAAGCCCGAAAGGAAG
CTGAGTTGGCTGCTGCCACCGCTGAGCAATAACTAGCATAACCCCTTGGGGCCTCTAAACGGGTCTTGAG
GGGTTTTTTGCTGAAAGGAGGAACTATATCCGGAT
Features (pLannotate 1.2.2; 12 found; start..end, strand, type, name):
     12..467     +  rep_origin     f1 ori (sequence partly withheld): f1 bacteriophage origin of replication; arrow indicates direction of (+) strand synthesis
    494..551     +  promoter       AmpR promoter (fragment): bla
    560..1420    -  CDS            AmpR: β-lactamase; bla; confers resistance to ampicillin, carbenicillin, and related antibiotics
   1542..2130    +  rep_origin     ori: high-copy-number ColE1/pMB1/pBR322/pUC origin of replication
   2316..2458    -  misc_feature   bom: basis of mobility region from pBR322
   2560..2751    -  CDS            rop: Rop protein, which maintains plasmids at low copy number; rop
   2768..3148    +  CDS            YPB1_ECOLX: Protein predicted: Swiss-Prot protein existence level 4. From Escherichia coli.
   3390..3412    +  RBS            RBS: efficient ribosome binding site from bacteriophage T7 gene 10 (Olins and Rangwala, 1989)
   3420..4133    +  CDS            hfriFP: hfriFP is a fluorescent protein published in 2013, derived from Herbaspirillum frisingense.
   4140..4157    +  CDS            9xHis (fragment): 9xHis affinity tag
   4167..4216    +  CDS            SET1 (fragment): solubility-enhancement tag derived from T7 phage gene 10B
   4224..4271    +  terminator     T7 terminator: transcription terminator for bacteriophage T7 RNA polymerase
