[The description below was written by a language model from this plasmid's Addgene catalogue record and pLannotate feature annotations shown in this document.]
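Description:
pJK_proK16_eGFP is a 4,296 bp bacterial expression plasmid built on a heavily modified pET-29b(+) backbone and designed to express enhanced GFP constitutively in E. coli from the proK16 promoter. According to the record, the backbone's lacI gene, lac operator and T7 promoter were deleted by cloning a constitutive promoter between the BglI and XbaI sites, so expression needs neither T7 RNA polymerase nor an inducer. The original kanamycin resistance gene was also replaced with the β-lactamase gene from pET-22b, so the plasmid is selected with ampicillin. Replication relies on a ColE1/pMB1-type origin. The feature table also shows the pBR322-derived bom region and a rop gene, although the catalogue lists the plasmid as high copy. An f1 phage origin is present as well.

The payload is a 714 bp Aequorea victoria GFP variant (also named GFPmut3 or BBa_E0040) carrying the S2R, S65G and S72A substitutions. It is translated from the bacteriophage T7 gene 10 ribosome binding site and fused at its C terminus to the backbone-encoded 6xHis tag, with the T7 terminator downstream. The automated annotation labels this 714 bp open reading frame as an unrelated fluorescent protein, calls the tag a 9xHis fragment, and marks a short solubility-tag fragment just before the terminator. These are best read as imprecise database matches, since position and length fit the catalogued eGFP-His cassette. The proK16 promoter itself is not annotated, but presumably lies in the unannotated stretch upstream of the RBS.

The associated publication examines how promoter strength, gene expression and growth rate relate, which suggests the plasmid serves as a fluorescent reporter for the strength of this promoter.
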