Addgene plasmid #59847: pJK_proK16_eGFP
Purpose: Constitutively expresses eGFP with proK16 promoter
Depositing lab: Timothy Whitehead. Depositing organization: Michigan State University. Publication: The Interrelationship between Promoter Strength, Gene Expression, and Growth Rate. Bienick MS, Young KW, Klesmith JR, Detwiler EE, Tomek KJ, Whitehead TA. PLoS One. 2014 Oct 6;9(10):e109105. doi: 10.1371/journal.pone.0109105. eCollection 2014. PubMed 25286161.
Backbone
  Vector backbone: pET-29b(+)
  Backbone manufacturer: Novagen
  Backbone size w/o insert (bp): 3582
  Total vector size (bp): 4296
  Modifications to backbone: Deletion of lacI, lacO, and T7 promoter by cloning proB in-between BglI and XbaI. Removal of the kanamycin resistance gene and insertion of the beta-lactamase (AmpR) gene from pET-22b.
  Vector type: Bacterial Expression
Growth in bacteria
  Bacterial resistance: Ampicillin, 100 μg/mL
  Growth temperature: 37°C
  Growth strain: XL1 Blue
  Copy number: High Copy
Gene/Insert
  Gene/Insert name: Enhanced Green Fluorescent Protein (alt names: eGFP; BBa_E0040; GFPmut3)
  Species: Aequorea victoria
  Insert size (bp): 714
  Mutation: S2R,S65G,S72A
  Promoter: proK16
  Tag / fusion protein: 6x-His (C terminal on backbone)
  Cloning method: Restriction Enzyme; 5′ cloning site BglI (not destroyed); 3′ cloning site XbaI (not destroyed)
  Sequencing primers: 5′ GGTGATTCATTCTGCTAA; 3′ T7 Term
Terms and licenses: Academic/Nonprofit Terms; Industry Terms: Not Available to Industry
How to cite: pJK_proK16_eGFP was a gift from Timothy Whitehead (Addgene plasmid # 59847 ; http://n2t.net/addgene:59847 ; RRID:Addgene_59847)
