>Addgene plasmid #59847 | pJK_proK16_eGFP | addgene partial sequence | sequence record 97595 | pJFRC-F 5'-ATAATGGTGCAGGGCGCTGAC-3'
GACCATTCATGTTGTTGCTCAGGTCGCAGACGTTTTGCAGCAGCAGTCGCTTCACGTTCGCTCGCGTATC
GGTGATTCATTCTGCTAACCAGTAAGGCAACCCCGCCAGCCTAGCCGGGTCCTCAACGACAGGAGCACGA
TCATGCGCACCCGTGGGGCCGCCATGCCGGCCACAGCTAACACCACGTCGTCCCTATCTGCTGCCCTAGG
TCTATGAGTGGTTGCTGGATAACTTTTCGGGCATGCATAAGGCTCGTAATATATATTCAGGGAGACCACA
ACGGTTTCCCTCTACAAATAATTTTGTTTAACTTTCTAGAAATAATTTTGTTTAACTTTAAGAAGGAGAT
ATACATATGCGTAAAGGAGAAGAACTTTTCACTGGAGTTGTCCCAATTCTTGTTGAATTAGATGGTGATG
TTAATGGGCACAAATTTTCTGTCAGTGGAGAGGGTGAAGGTGATGCAACATACGGAAAACTTACCCTTAA
ATTTATTTGCACTACTGGAAAACTACCTGTTCCATGGCCAACACTTGTCACTACTTTCGGTTATGGTGTT
CAATGCTTTGCGAGATACCCAGATCATATGAAACAGCATGACTTTTTCAAGAGTGCCATGCCCGAAGGTT
ATGTACAGGAAAGAACTATATTTTTCAAAGATGACGGGAACTACAAGACACGTGCTGAAGTCAAG
