>Addgene plasmid #59847 | pJK_proK16_eGFP | addgene partial sequence | sequence record 97596 | T7term 5'-GCTAGTTATTGCTCAGCGG-3'
CTTTGTTAGCAGCCGGATCTCAGTGGTGGTGGTGGTGGTGCTCGAGTTTGTATAGTTCATCCATGCCATG
TGTAATCCCAGCAGCTGTTACAAACTCAAGAAGGACCATGTGGTCTCTCTTTTCGTTGGGATCTTTCGAA
AGGGCAGATTGTGTGGACAGGTAATGGTTGTCTGGTAAAAGGACAGGGCCATCGCCAATTGGAGTATTTT
GTTGATAATGGTCTGCTAGTTGAACGCTTCCATCTTCAATGTTGTGTCTAATTTTGAAGTTAACTTTGAT
TCCATTCTTTTGTTTGTCTGCCATGATGTATACATTGTGTGAGTTATAGTTGTATTCCAATTTGTGTCCA
AGAATGTTTCCATCTTCTTTAAAATCAATACCTTTTAACTCGATTCTATTAACAAGGGTATCACCTTCAA
ACTTGACTTCAGCACGTGTCTTGTAGTTCCCGTCATCTTTGAAAAATATAGTTCTTTCCTGTACATAACC
TTCGGGCATGGCACTCTTGAAAAAGTCATGCTGTTTCATATGATCTGGGTATCTCGCAAAGCATTGAACA
CCATAACCGAAAGTAGTGACAAGTGTTGGCCATGGAACAGGTAGTTTTCCAGTAGTGCAAATAAATTTAA
GGGTAAGTTTTCCGTATGTTGCATCACCTTCACCCTCTCCACTGACAGAAAATTTGTGCCCATTAACATC
ACCATCTAATTCAACAAGAATTGGGACAACTCCAGTG
